>Addgene plasmid #199318 | pcDNA3-RIPK3[S227A]-FLAG | addgene full sequence | sequence record 394130 | Addgene NGS Result
GACGGATCGGGAGATCTCCCGATCCCCTATGGTGCACTCTCAGTACAATCTGCTCTGATGCCGCATAGTT
AAGCCAGTATCTGCTCCCTGCTTGTGTGTTGGAGGTCGCTGAGTAGTGCGCGAGCAAAATTTAAGCTACA
ACAAGGCAAGGCTTGACCGACAATTGCATGAAGAATCTGCTTAGGGTTAGGCGTTTTGCGCTGCTTCGCG
ATGTACGGGCCAGATATACGCGTTGACATTGATTATTGACTAGTTATTAATAGTAATCAATTACGGGGTC
ATTAGTTCATAGCCCATATATGGAGTTCCGCGTTACATAACTTACGGTAAATGGCCCGCCTGGCTGACCG
CCCAACGACCCCCGCCCATTGACGTCAATAATGACGTATGTTCCCATAGTAACGCCAATAGGGACTTTCC
ATTGACGTCAATGGGTGGAGTATTTACGGTAAACTGCCCACTTGGCAGTACATCAAGTGTATCATATGCC
AAGTACGCCCCCTATTGACGTCAATGACGGTAAATGGCCCGCCTGGCATTATGCCCAGTACATGACCTTA
TGGGACTTTCCTACTTGGCAGTACATCTACGTATTAGTCATCGCTATTACCATGGTGATGCGGTTTTGGC
AGTACATCAATGGGCGTGGATAGCGGTTTGACTCACGGGGATTTCCAAGTCTCCACCCCATTGACGTCAA
TGGGAGTTTGTTTTGGCACCAAAATCAACGGGACTTTCCAAAATGTCGTAACAACTCCGCCCCATTGACG
CAAATGGGCGGTAGGCGTGTACGGTGGGAGGTCTATATAAGCAGAGCTCTCTGGCTAACTAGAGAACCCA
CTGCTTACTGGCTTATCGAAATTAATACGACTCACTATAGGGAGACCCAAGCTTGCCGCCACCATGGATT
ACAAGGATGACGACGATAAGAGCGCGGGCGGATCCGAATTCTGCAGATATCCATCACACTGGCGGCCGCT
CGAGATGTCGTGCGTCAAGTTATGGCCCAGCGGTGCCCCCGCCCCCTTGGTGTCCATCGAGGAACTGGAG
AACCAGGAGCTCGTCGGCAAAGGCGGGTTCGGCACAGTGTTCCGGGCGCAACATAGGAAGTGGGGCTACG
ATGTGGCGGTCAAGATCGTAAACTCGAAGGCGATATCCAGGGAGGTCAAGGCCATGGCAAGTCTGGATAA
CGAATTCGTGCTGCGCCTAGAAGGGGTTATCGAGAAGGTGAACTGGGACCAAGATCCCAAGCCGGCTCTG
GTGACTAAATTCATGGAGAACGGCTCCTTGTCGGGGCTGCTGCAGTCCCAGTGCCCTCGGCCCTGGCCGC
TCCTTTGCCGCCTGCTGAAAGAAGTGGTGCTTGGGATGTTTTACCTGCACGACCAGAACCCGGTGCTCCT
GCACCGGGACCTCAAGCCATCCAACGTCCTGCTGGACCCAGAGCTGCACGTCAAGCTGGCAGATTTTGGC
CTGTCCACATTTCAGGGAGGCTCACAGTCAGGGACAGGGTCCGGGGAGCCAGGGGGCACCCTGGGCTACT
TGGCCCCAGAACTGTTTGTTAACGTAAACCGGAAGGCCTCCACAGCCAGTGACGTCTACAGCTTCGGGAT
CCTAATGTGGGCAGTGCTTGCTGGAAGAGAAGTTGAGTTGCCAACCGAACCAGCCCTCGTGTACGAAGCA
GTGTGCAACAGGCAGAACCGGCCTTCATTGGCTGAGCTGCCCCAAGCCGGGCCTGAGACTCCCGGCTTAG
AAGGACTGAAGGAGCTAATGCAGCTCTGCTGGAGCAGTGAGCCCAAGGACAGACCCTCCTTCCAGGAATG
CCTACCAAAAACTGATGAAGTCTTCCAGATGGTGGAGAACAATATGAATGCTGCTGTCTCCACGGTAAAG
GATTTCCTGTCTCAGCTCAGGAGCAGCAATAGGAGATTTTCTATCCCAGAGTCAGGCCAAGGAGGGACAG
AAATGGATGGCTTTAGGAGAACCATAGAAAACCAGCACTCTCGTAATGATGTCATGGTTTCTGAGTGGCT
AAACAAACTGAATCTAGAGGAGCCTCCCAGCTCTGTTCCTAAAAAATGCCCGAGCCTTACCAAGAGGAGC
AGGGCACAAGAGGAGCAGGTTCCACAAGCCTGGACAGCAGGCACATCTTCAGATTCGATGGCCCAACCTC
CCCAGACTCCAGAGACCTCAACTTTCAGAAACCAGATGCCCAGCCCTACCTCAACTGGAACACCAAGTCC
TGGACCCCGAGGGAATCAGGGGGCTGAGAGACAAGGCATGAACTGGTCCTGCAGGACCCCGGAGCCAAAT
CCAGTAACAGGGCGACCGCTCGTTAACATATACAACTGCTCTGGGGTGCAAGTTGGAGACAACAACTACT
TGACTATGCAACAGACAACTGCCTTGCCCACATGGGGCTTGGCACCTTCGGGCAAGGGGAGGGGCTTGCA
GCACCCCCCACCAGTAGGTTCGCAAGAAGGCCCTAAAGATCCTGAAGCCTGGAGCAGGCCACAGGGTTGG
TATAATCATAGCGGGAAATAAGGGCCCTATTCTATAGTGTCACCTAAATGCTAGAGCTCGCTGATCAGCC
TCGACTGTGCCTTCTAGTTGCCAGCCATCTGTTGTTTGCCCCTCCCCCGTGCCTTCCTTGACCCTGGAAG
GTGCCACTCCCACTGTCCTTTCCTAATAAAATGAGGAAATTGCATCGCATTGTCTGAGTAGGTGTCATTC
TATTCTGGGGGGTGGGGTGGGGCAGGACAGCAAGGGGGAGGATTGGGAAGACAATAGCAGGCATGCTGGG
GATGCGGTGGGCTCTATGGCTTCTGAGGCGGAAAGAACCAGCTGGGGCTCTAGGGGGTATCCCC
[124 nt withheld, positions 2865-2988]
C
[91 nt withheld, positions 2990-3080]
A
[49 nt withheld, positions 3082-3130]
CCTTTGACGTTGGAGTCCACGTTCTTT
[37 nt withheld, positions 3158-3194]
ACCCTATCTCGGTCTATTCTTTTGATTTATAAGGGATTTTGCCGATTTCGGCCTATTGGTTAAAAAATGA
GCTGATTTAACAAAAATTTAACGCGAATTAATTCTGTGGAATGTGTGTCAGTTAGGGTGTGGAAAGTCCC
CAGGCTCCCCAGCAGGCAGAAGTATGCAAAGCATGCATCTCAATTAGTCAGCAACCAGGTGTGGAAAGTC
CCCAGGCTCCCCAGCAGGCAGAAGTATGCAAAGCATGCATCTCAATTAGTCAGCAACCATAGTCCCGCCC
CTAACTCCGCCCATCCCGCCCCTAACTCCGCCCAGTTCCGCCCATTCTCCGCCCCATGGCTGACTAATTT
TTTTTATTTATGCAGAGGCCGAGGCCGCCTCTGCCTCTGAGCTATTCCAGAAGTAGTGAGGAGGCTTTTT
TGGAGGCCTAGGCTTTTGCAAAAAGCTCCCGGGAGCTTGTATATCCATTTTCGGATCTGATCAAGAGACA
GGATGAGGATCGTTTCGCATGATTGAACAAGATGGATTGCACGCAGGTTCTCCGGCCGCTTGGGTGGAGA
GGCTATTCGGCTATGACTGGGCACAACAGACAATCGGCTGCTCTGATGCCGCCGTGTTCCGGCTGTCAGC
GCAGGGGCGCCCGGTTCTTTTTGTCAAGACCGACCTGTCCGGTGCCCTGAATGAACTGCAGGACGAGGCA
GCGCGGCTATCGTGGCTGGCCACGACGGGCGTTCCTTGCGCAGCTGTGCTCGACGTTGTCACTGAAGCGG
GAAGGGACTGGCTGCTATTGGGCGAAGTGCCGGGGCAGGATCTCCTGTCATCTCACCTTGCTCCTGCCGA
GAAAGTATCCATCATGGCTGATGCAATGCGGCGGCTGCATACGCTTGATCCGGCTACCTGCCCATTCGAC
CACCAAGCGAAACATCGCATCGAGCGAGCACGTACTCGGATGGAAGCCGGTCTTGTCGATCAGGATGATC
TGGACGAAGAGCATCAGGGGCTCGCGCCAGCCGAACTGTTCGCCAGGCTCAAGGCGCGCATGCCCGACGG
CGAGGATCTCGTCGTGACCCATGGCGATGCCTGCTTGCCGAATATCATGGTGGAAAATGGCCGCTTTTCT
GGATTCATCGACTGTGGCCGGCTGGGTGTGGCGGACCGCTATCAGGACATAGCGTTGGCTACCCGTGATA
TTGCTGAAGAGCTTGGCGGCGAATGGGCTAACCGCTTCCTCGTGCTTTACGGTATCGCCGCTCCCGATTC
GCAGCGCATCGCCTTCTATCGCCTTCTTGACGAGTTCTTCTGAGCGGGACTCTGGGGTTCGAAATGACCG
ACCAAGCGACGCCCAACCTGCCATCACGAGATTTCGATTCCACCGCCGCCTTCTATGAAAGGTTGGGCTT
CGGAATCGTTTTCCGGGACGCCGGCTGGATGATCCTCCAGCGCGGGGATCTCATGCTGGAGTTCTTCGCC
CACCCCAACTTGTTTATTGCAGCTTATAATGGTTACAAATAAAGCAATAGCATCACAAATTTCACAAATA
AAGCATTTTTTTCACTGCATTCTAGTTGTGGTTTGTCCAAACTCATCAATGTATCTTATCATGTCTGTAT
ACCGTCGACCTCTAGCTAGAGCTTGGCGTAATCATGGTCATAGCTGTTTCCTGTGTGAAATTGTTATCCG
CTCACAATTCCACACAACATACGAGCCGGAAGCATAAAGTGTAAAGCCTGGGGTGCCTAATGAGTGAGCT
AACTCACATTAATTGCGTTGCGCTCACTGCCCGCTTTCCAGTCGGGAAACCTGTCGTGCCAGCTGCATTA
ATGAATCGGCCAACGCGCGGGGAGAGGCGGTTTGCGTATTGGGCGCTCTTCCGCTTCCTCGCTCACTGAC
TCGCTGCGCTCGGTCGTTCGGCTGCGGCGAGCGGTATCAGCTCACTCAAAGGCGGTAATACGGTTATCCA
CAGAATCAGGGGATAACGCAGGAAAGAACATGTGAGCAAAAGGCCAGCAAAAGGCCAGGAACCGTAAAAA
GGCCGCGTTGCTGGCGTTTTTCCATAGGCTCCGCCCCCCTGACGAGCATCACAAAAATCGACGCTCAAGT
CAGAGGTGGCGAAACCCGACAGGACTATAAAGATACCAGGCGTTTCCCCCTGGAAGCTCCCTCGTGCGCT
CTCCTGTTCCGACCCTGCCGCTTACCGGATACCTGTCCGCCTTTCTCCCTTCGGGAAGCGTGGCGCTTTC
TCATAGCTCACGCTGTAGGTATCTCAGTTCGGTGTAGGTCGTTCGCTCCAAGCTGGGCTGTGTGCACGAA
CCCCCCGTTCAGCCCGACCGCTGCGCCTTATCCGGTAACTATCGTCTTGAGTCCAACCCGGTAAGACACG
ACTTATCGCCACTGGCAGCAGCCACTGGTAACAGGATTAGCAGAGCGAGGTATGTAGGCGGTGCTACAGA
GTTCTTGAAGTGGTGGCCTAACTACGGCTACACTAGAAGAACAGTATTTGGTATCTGCGCTCTGCTGAAG
CCAGTTACCTTCGGAAAAAGAGTTGGTAGCTCTTGATCCGGCAAACAAACCACCGCTGGTAGCGGTGGTT
TTTTTGTTTGCAAGCAGCAGATTACGCGCAGAAAAAAAGGATCTCAAGAAGATCCTTTGATCTTTTCTAC
GGGGTCTGACGCTCAGTGGAACGAAAACTCACGTTAAGGGATTTTGGTCATGAGATTATCAAAAAGGATC
TTCACCTAGATCCTTTTAAATTAAAAATGAAGTTTTAAATCAATCTAAAGTATATATGAGTAAACTTGGT
CTGACAGTTACCAATGCTTAATCAGTGAGGCACCTATCTCAGCGATCTGTCTATTTCGTTCATCCATAGT
TGCCTGACTCCCCGTCGTGTAGATAACTACGATACGGGAGGGCTTACCATCTGGCCCCAGTGCTGCAATG
ATACCGCGAGACCCACGCTCACCGGCTCCAGATTTATCAGCAATAAACCAGCCAGCCGGAAGGGCCGAGC
GCAGAAGTGGTCCTGCAACTTTATCCGCCTCCATCCAGTCTATTAATTGTTGCCGGGAAGCTAGAGTAAG
TAGTTCGCCAGTTAATAGTTTGCGCAACGTTGTTGCCATTGCTACAGGCATCGTGGTGTCACGCTCGTCG
TTTGGTATGGCTTCATTCAGCTCCGGTTCCCAACGATCAAGGCGAGTTACATGATCCCCCATGTTGTGCA
AAAAAGCGGTTAGCTCCTTCGGTCCTCCGATCGTTGTCAGAAGTAAGTTGGCCGCAGTGTTATCACTCAT
GGTTATGGCAGCACTGCATAATTCTCTTACTGTCATGCCATCCGTAAGATGCTTTTCTGTGACTGGTGAG
TACTCAACCAAGTCATTCTGAGAATAGTGTATGCGGCGACCGAGTTGCTCTTGCCCGGCGTCAATACGGG
ATAATACCGCGCCACATAGCAGAACTTTAAAAGTGCTCATCATTGGAAAACGTTCTTCGGGGCGAAAACT
CTCAAGGATCTTACCGCTGTTGAGATCCAGTTCGATGTAACCCACTCGTGCACCCAACTGATCTTCAGCA
TCTTTTACTTTCACCAGCGTTTCTGGGTGAGCAAAAACAGGAAGGCAAAATGCCGCAAAAAAGGGAATAA
GGGCGACACGGAAATGTTGAATACTCATACTCTTCCTTTTTCAATATTATTGAAGCATTTATCAGGGTTA
TTGTCTCATGAGCGGATACATATTTGAATGTATTTAGAAAAATAAACAAATAGGGGTTCCGCGCACATTT
CCCCGAAAAGTGCCACCTGACGTC
Features (pLannotate 1.2.2; 22 found; start..end, strand, type, name):
     28..80      -  misc_feature   bom (fragment): basis of mobility region from pBR322
    235..614     +  enhancer       CMV enhancer: human cytomegalovirus immediate early enhancer
    615..818     +  promoter       CMV promoter: human cytomegalovirus (CMV) immediate early promoter
    814..847     +  LTR            5' LTR (truncated) (fragment): truncated 5' long terminal repeat (LTR) from HIV-1
    863..881     +  promoter       T7 promoter: promoter for bacteriophage T7 RNA polymerase
    907..931     +  CDS            3xFLAG (fragment): three tandem FLAG® epitope tags
    985..2538    +  CDS            RIPK3: RIPK3_HUMAN - Also known as RIP3 From Homo sapiens (Human).
   2551..2569    -  promoter       SP6 promoter: promoter for bacteriophage SP6 RNA polymerase
   2595..2819    +  polyA_signal   bGH poly(A) signal: bovine growth hormone polyadenylation signal
   2823..2844    +  promoter       SV40 promoter (fragment): SV40 enhancer and early promoter
   2865..3293    +  rep_origin     f1 ori (sequence partly withheld): f1 bacteriophage origin of replication; arrow indicates direction of (+) strand synthesis
   3307..3636    +  promoter       SV40 promoter: SV40 enhancer and early promoter
   3703..4497    +  CDS            NeoR/KanR: aminoglycoside phosphotransferase from Tn5; aph(3')-II (or nptII); confers resistance to neomycin, kanamycin, and G418 (Geneticin®)
   4518..4676    +  CDS            ble (fragment): BLE_KLEPN - Experimental evidence at protein level: Swiss-Prot protein existence level 1. Binding protein with a strong affinity to the bleomycin family of antibiotics. Binds to CL990; an antimitotic-antibiotic compound. From Klebsiella pneumoniae.
   4671..4792    +  polyA_signal   SV40 poly(A) signal: SV40 polyadenylation signal
   4865..4881    -  protein_bind   lac operator: The lac repressor binds to the lac operator to inhibit transcription in E. coli. This inhibition can be relieved by adding lactose or isopropyl-β-D-thiogalactopyranoside (IPTG). lac repressor encoded by lacI
   4889..4919    -  promoter       lac promoter: promoter for the E. coli lac operon
   4934..4955    -  protein_bind   CAP binding site: CAP binding activates transcription in the presence of cAMP. E. coli catabolite activator protein
   4968..5060    -  CDS            lacI (fragment): lac repressor; lacI; The lac repressor binds to the lac operator to inhibit transcription in E. coli. This inhibition can be relieved by adding lactose or isopropyl-β-D-thiogalactopyranoside (IPTG).
   5243..5831    -  rep_origin     ori: high-copy-number ColE1/pMB1/pBR322/pUC origin of replication
   6002..6862    -  CDS            AmpR: β-lactamase; bla; confers resistance to ampicillin, carbenicillin, and related antibiotics
   6863..6967    -  promoter       AmpR promoter: bla
