[The description below was written by a language model from this plasmid's Addgene catalogue record and pLannotate feature annotations shown in this document.]
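Description:
pcDNA3-RIPK3[S227A]-FLAG is a mammalian expression plasmid of about 7 kb, built on the pcDNA3 backbone, that encodes human receptor-interacting serine/threonine-protein kinase 3 (RIPK3, also called RIP3) with serine 227 changed to alanine. It is maintained in E. coli through a high-copy ColE1/pUC-type origin and selected with ampicillin via the β-lactamase gene. An f1 origin is also present. For mammalian cells, an SV40 early promoter drives a neomycin phosphotransferase cassette ending in an SV40 polyadenylation signal, which permits G418 selection of stable transfectants.

The RIPK3 open reading frame is transcribed from the human cytomegalovirus immediate-early enhancer and promoter and terminated by the bovine growth hormone polyadenylation signal. Despite the order of terms in the plasmid name, the catalogue lists the FLAG epitope as N-terminal. The feature table agrees, placing a short FLAG-type match (annotated as a fragment of 3xFLAG, consistent with a single epitope) upstream of the coding sequence. T7 and SP6 promoters flank the insert, as is standard for pcDNA3, and can serve for in vitro transcription or as sequencing primer sites. Several other small annotations, such as the truncated HIV-1 LTR, ble, lacI and bom fragments, look like partial sequence matches or backbone remnants rather than functional parts.

According to the record, the S227A substitution removes a phosphorylation site, which inhibits the interaction with MLKL, the downstream effector of necroptosis. The construct therefore suits use as a FLAG-detectable, signalling-impaired RIPK3 control alongside the wild-type protein. The associated work concerns RIPK3 regulation, bile acid-induced inflammation and necroptosis in hepatocytes.
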