Addgene plasmid #199318: pcDNA3-RIPK3[S227A]-FLAG
Purpose: mutated phosphorylation site (MLKL interaction inhibited)
Depositing lab: Adrian Press. Depositing organization: Universitaetsklinikum Jena. Publication: RIPK3 promoter hypermethylation in hepatocytes protects from bile acid-induced inflammation and necroptosis. Hoff J, Xiong L, Kammann T, Neugebauer S, Micheel JM, Gassler N, Bauer M, Press AT. Cell Death Dis. 2023 Apr 18;14(4):275. doi: 10.1038/s41419-023-05794-0. PubMed 37072399.
Backbone
  Vector backbone: pcDNA3
  Backbone manufacturer: Addgene
  Total vector size (bp): 7014
  Vector type: Mammalian Expression
Growth in bacteria
  Bacterial resistance: Ampicillin, 100 μg/mL
  Growth temperature: 37°C
  Growth strain: DH5alpha
  Copy number: High Copy
Gene/Insert
  Gene/Insert name: Receptor-interacting serine/threonine-protein kinase 3 (alt name: RIPK3)
  Species: H. sapiens (human)
  Mutation: changed Serine 227 to Alanine
  Entrez Gene: RIPK3 (a.k.a. RIP3)
  Tag / fusion protein: FLAG (N terminal on backbone)
Terms and licenses: Academic/Nonprofit Terms; Industry Terms: Not Available to Industry
How to cite: pcDNA3-RIPK3[S227A]-FLAG was a gift from Adrian Press (Addgene plasmid # 199318 ; http://n2t.net/addgene:199318 ; RRID:Addgene_199318)
